Addgene plasmid #167208: FASTHDR-Cterm-HaloTag-Puromycin
Purpose: (Empty Backbone) Plasmid to clone recombination arms to create homologous recombination donor vector for C-terminal gene tagging with HaloTag and selection with Puromycin
Depositing lab: Oscar Perez. Depositing organization: Temple University. Publication: Multiplex Gene Tagging with CRISPR-Cas9 for Live-Cell Microscopy and Application to Study the Role of SARS-CoV-2 Proteins in Autophagy, Mitochondrial Dynamics, and Cell Growth. Perez-Leal O, Nixon-Abell J, Barrero CA, Gordon JC, Oesterling J, Rico MC. CRISPR J. 2021 Nov 30. doi: 10.1089/crispr.2021.0041. PubMed 34847745.
Backbone
  Vector backbone: puc57
  Backbone size (bp): 2458
  Vector type: Mammalian Expression, CRISPR
  Selectable markers: Puromycin
  Tag / fusion protein: HaloTag (C terminal on insert)
Growth in bacteria
  Bacterial resistance: Ampicillin, 100 μg/mL
  Growth temperature: 37°C
  Growth strain: DB3.1
  Growth instructions: The empty plasmid must be maintained in E.coli DB3.1. Once the plasmid is used to insert homologous recombination arms, the plasmid must be transformed in a strain that is sensitive to ccdb such as DH5Alpha or similar.
  Copy number: High Copy
Gene/Insert
  Cloning method: Gibson Cloning
  Sequencing primers: 5′ gcagattgtactgagagtgcaccata; 3′ caggttttgctttttggcctttccc
Terms and licenses: Academic/Nonprofit Terms; Industry Terms: Not Available to Industry
How to cite: FASTHDR-Cterm-HaloTag-Puromycin was a gift from Oscar Perez (Addgene plasmid # 167208 ; http://n2t.net/addgene:167208 ; RRID:Addgene_167208)
