[The description below was written by a language model from this plasmid's Addgene catalogue record and pLannotate feature annotations shown in this document.]
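Description:
FASTHDR-Cterm-HaloTag-Puromycin is an empty donor backbone built on pUC57. It is used to assemble homology-directed repair templates that add a C-terminal HaloTag to an endogenous mammalian gene through CRISPR-Cas9 editing. The 5,855 nt plasmid replicates in E. coli from a high-copy ColE1/pUC origin and carries an ampicillin resistance gene (β-lactamase) under its own promoter. Remnants of the pUC lac region (lac promoter and operator, CAP site, lacZα fragment) are also annotated.

The central cassette lies on the reverse strand and reads, in order, a TEV protease cleavage site, the HaloTag coding sequence, a 6xHis tag and the puromycin N-acetyltransferase gene (pac). An annotated mascRNA/MALAT1-type element follows pac, presumably acting as a 3′ RNA end. No promoter for pac and no linking element between the tag and pac is annotated, so the record does not state how the marker is expressed; a 2A peptide or similar could sit in the short unannotated gap.

Two ccdB toxin cassettes, each with an adjacent ccdA fragment, flank this payload and mark the positions where the left and right recombination arms are inserted by Gibson assembly. Because CcdB poisons gyrase, the empty vector has to be maintained in a ccdB-tolerant strain such as DB3.1. Replacing both cassettes with homology arms allows growth in ccdB-sensitive strains, which counterselects plasmids that have not received both arms.

The finished donor is co-delivered with Cas9 and a guide RNA. Edited cells are enriched with puromycin, and the tagged protein is labelled with chloroalkane HaloTag ligands for live-cell microscopy. The associated publication title indicates the vector belongs to a system for multiplex gene tagging.
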