Features (pLannotate 1.2.2; 21 found; start..end, strand, type, name):
    170..328     -  CDS            ccdA (fragment): CCDA_ECO57 - Also known as H, letA. Experimental evidence at protein level: Swiss-Prot protein existence level 1. Antitoxin component of a type II toxin-antitoxin (TA) system which inhibits the post-segregational killing (PSK) of plasmid-free cells, also referred to as a plasmid addiction system. Binds to and blocks the activity of CcdB; will also remove bound CcdB protein from the CcdB-GyrA complex by forming a CcdA-CcdB complex, a process termed rejuvenation. Functions as a transcriptional corepressor for the ccdAB operon, repression also requires CcdB (By similarity). From Escherichia coli
    419..501     -  intron         PDK intron (fragment): pdk; modified pyruvate orthophosphate dikinase intron from Flaveria trinervia 3.0
    507..563     -  ncRNA          mascRNA-menRNA: Accession: RF01684 - MALAT1-associated small cytoplasmic RNA/MEN beta RNA
    684..1280    -  CDS            pac: PUAC_STRAD - Protein predicted: Swiss-Prot protein existence level 4. Detoxification of puromycin. From Streptomyces alboniger.
   1359..1376    -  CDS            6xHis: 6xHis affinity tag
   1378..2261    -  CDS            HaloTag® (fragment): modified bacterial dehalogenase that forms covalent bonds with chloroalkane derivatives
   2277..2297    -  CDS            TEV site: tobacco etch virus (TEV) protease recognition and cleavage site
   2365..2667    -  CDS            ccdB: CCDB_ECOLI - Also known as G, letB, letD. Experimental evidence at protein level: Swiss-Prot protein existence level 1. Toxic component of a type II toxin-antitoxin (TA) system, functioning in plasmid maintainence. Responsible for the post- segregational killing (PSK) of plasmid-free cells, also referred to as a plasmid addiction system. Half-life of over 2 hours. Cell killing by CcdB is accompanied by filamentation, defects in chromosome and plasmid segregation, defects in cell division, formation of anucleate cells, decreased DNA synthesis and plasmid loss. Interferes with the activity of DN
   2672..2830    -  CDS            ccdA (fragment): CCDA_ECO57 - Also known as H, letA. Experimental evidence at protein level: Swiss-Prot protein existence level 1. Antitoxin component of a type II toxin-antitoxin (TA) system which inhibits the post-segregational killing (PSK) of plasmid-free cells, also referred to as a plasmid addiction system. Binds to and blocks the activity of CcdB; will also remove bound CcdB protein from the CcdB-GyrA complex by forming a CcdA-CcdB complex, a process termed rejuvenation. Functions as a transcriptional corepressor for the ccdAB operon, repression also requires CcdB (By similarity). From Escherichia coli
   2921..2998    -  intron         PDK intron (fragment): pdk; modified pyruvate orthophosphate dikinase intron from Flaveria trinervia 3.0
   3003..3157    +  CDS            lacZα (fragment): LacZα fragment of β-galactosidase; lacZ fragment
   3163..3262    -  misc_feature   bom (fragment): basis of mobility region from pBR322
   3364..3399    -  CDS            rop (fragment): Rop protein, which maintains plasmids at low copy number; rop
   3494..3598    +  promoter       AmpR promoter: bla
   3599..4459    +  CDS            AmpR: β-lactamase; bla; confers resistance to ampicillin, carbenicillin, and related antibiotics
   4630..5218    +  rep_origin     ori: high-copy-number ColE1/pMB1/pBR322/pUC origin of replication
   5401..5493    +  CDS            lacI (fragment): lac repressor; lacI; The lac repressor binds to the lac operator to inhibit transcription in E. coli. This inhibition can be relieved by adding lactose or isopropyl-β-D-thiogalactopyranoside (IPTG).
   5506..5527    +  protein_bind   CAP binding site: CAP binding activates transcription in the presence of cAMP. E. coli catabolite activator protein
   5542..5572    +  promoter       lac promoter: promoter for the E. coli lac operon
   5580..5596    +  protein_bind   lac operator: The lac repressor binds to the lac operator to inhibit transcription in E. coli. This inhibition can be relieved by adding lactose or isopropyl-β-D-thiogalactopyranoside (IPTG). lac repressor encoded by lacI
   5718..165     -  CDS            ccdB (across the origin): CCDB_ECOLI - Also known as G, letB, letD. Experimental evidence at protein level: Swiss-Prot protein existence level 1. Toxic component of a type II toxin-antitoxin (TA) system, functioning in plasmid maintainence. Responsible for the post- segregational killing (PSK) of plasmid-free cells, also referred to as a plasmid addiction system. Half-life of over 2 hours. Cell killing by CcdB is accompanied by filamentation, defects in chromosome and plasmid segregation, defects in cell division, formation of anucleate cells, decreased DNA synthesis and plasmid loss. Interferes with the activity of DN
>Addgene plasmid #167208 | FASTHDR-Cterm-HaloTag-Puromycin | addgene full sequence | sequence record 341877 | Addgene NGS Result
ATGCACCACCGGGTAAAGTTCACGGGAGACTTTATCTGACAGCAGACGTGCACTGGCCAGGGGGATCACC
ATCCGTCGCCCGGGCGTGTCAATAATATCACTCTGTACATCCACAAACAGACGATAACGGCTCTCTCTTT
TATAGGTGTAAACCTTAAACTGCATTTCACCAGCCCCTGTTCTCGTCAGCAAAAGAGCCGTTCATTTCAA
TAAACCGGGCGACCTCAGCCATCCCTTCCTGATTTTCCGCTTTCCAGCGTTCGGCACGCAGACGACGGGC
TTCATTCTGCATGGTTGTGCTTACCAGACCGGAGATATTGACATCATATATGCCTTGAGCAACTGATAGC
TGTCGCTGTCAACTGTCACTGTAATACGCTGCTTCATAGCATACCTCTTTTTGACATACTTCGGGTATAC
ATATCAGTATATATTCTTATACCGCAAAAATCAGCGCGCAAATACGCATACTGTTATCTGGCTTTTAGTA
AGCCGGATCCAAGCAAAGACACCGCAGGGACTTGAACCCCGTCCTGGAAACCAGGAGTGCCAGCCACCAG
CGTCTTTTGCTTTTTTTTTTTTAAAAGCTAGGGAAAGGCCAAAAAGCAAAACCTGAGAAAACAAAAGGTT
GTTTTCTCAGGAAAAGAAAAACCTTTACAACCCTACTGACGAATTTATCTAGATGCCCCCGGTTTTCTTG
TCATGCACCAAGTCCTCGGTCCTTCTGGAACTTCGACATCGGCGGTGACGGTAAATCCAAGGCGCTCGTA
AAAGGGCAGATTTCGTGGGGCACTAGTCTCGAGGAAAGCCGGGACTCCTGCCCTCTCGGCTGCCTCCACC
CCTGGCAAGACTACTGCGGAACCGAGTCCCTTGCCCTGGTGGTCCGGGCTAACCCCAACTGTGGCCAAAA
ACCAAGCGGGCTCCTTCGGCCTGTGGGGTGCCAGGAGTCCCTCCATCTGCTGCTGGGCAGCCAGTCGGCT
GCCAGACAGCTCCGCCATCCGGGGCCCGATCTCTGCAAACACAGCCCCGGCCTCGACGCTCTCCGGCGTG
GTCCACACGGCCACCGCGGCGCCATCGTCGGCGACCCAGACTTTGCCTATGTCCAGCCCCACCCGGGTCA
GGAAAAGCTCCTGCAATTCAGTCACTCTCTCGATATGCCGATCTGGGTCGACCGTATGCCTGGTTGCAGG
ATAGTCGGCAAACGCGGCTGCGAGGGTCCGCACGGCTCTGGGCACGTCATCCCTGGTTGCCAATCTCACA
GTGGGTTTATACTCTGTCATTCTAGAAGGCCCGGGATTCTCCTCCACGTCACCTGCTTGTTTGAGTAGTG
AGAAGTTTGTTGCTCCAGATCCGAATTCATGGTGATGGTGATGGTGACCGGAAATCTCCAGAGTAGACAG
CCAGCGCGCGATCTCGCTGCCGATCAGGTCCGGGTTGTCTTCTTGCAGCAGATTCAGACCCGGGCCGATG
TCCACAGCCTTGCAGTTAGGCAGGCTTTTGGCCAGGCGAGCGGCTTCGGCCGGTGGGATCAGAACGCCTG
GGGTGCCCCAGAACAGCAGCTTCGGGACAGGGGACTGGTGCAGCCAGTCCATGTATTCTTCGACCAGCGC
GACGATGTTCGCTGGCTCACCGGCGATTGGCAGCTCGTTTGGGAAGCGCCACAGTGGCTCGCGGTCAACA
GGATTCAGGAACGGCTCGCGGTAATGGTCCATCTCGACTTCAGTCAGCGGGCGGACGACACCCATCGGCA
GCGTACCCTCGATAAAAACGTTCTGATCGATGATCAGCTTGCGGCCGACGTCGGTGGTGCGGAAGGCCTG
GAAGGTCTCGCGGGCAAATTCTGGCCATTCGTCCCAGGTCGGGATAGGGCGGATGAACTCCATAAATGCA
ATACCTTTGACGCGCTCTGGATTGCGCTTGGCCCAGTGGAAACCCAGAGCGGAGCCCCAGTCGTGAATGA
CCAGGACGACCTCTTCCAGACCCAGGGCTTCGATGAAGGCATCCATGAAGCGGACGTGGTCGTCGAAGAA
ATAACCCAGGTCTGGTTTGTCGGATTTGCCCATACCGATCAGGTCTGGAGCAATGCAGCGATGGGTCGGT
GCAACATGCGGGATGATGTTGCGCCACACGTAGGAGGAGGTCGGGTTACCGTGCAGGAACAGCACAGGGG
TGCCATCGCGCGGACCAACATCGACGTAGTGCATGCGCTCGCCCAGGACTTCCACATAATGGGGGTCGAA
TGGAAAGCCAGTACCGATTTCGGAACCATCGTTATCGCTCTGAAAGTACAGATCCTCGAATTCTCCACCG
CCTTGGGTACCGTCGACCTGCAGACTGGCTGTGTATAAGGGAGCCTGACATTTATATTCCCCAGAACATC
AGGTTAATGGCGTTTTTGATGTCATTTTCGCGGTGGCTGAGATCAGCCACTTCTTCCCCGATAACGGAGA
CCGGCACACTGGCCATATCGGTGGTCATCATGCGCCAGCTTTCATCCCCGATATGCACCACCGGGTAAAG
TTCACGGGAGACTTTATCTGACAGCAGACGTGCACTGGCCAGGGGGATCACCATCCGTCGCCCGGGCGTG
TCAATAATATCACTCTGTACATCCACAAACAGACGATAACGGCTCTCTCTTTTATAGGTGTAAACCTTAA
ACTGCATTTCACCAGCCCCTGTTCTCGTCAGCAAAAGAGCCGTTCATTTCAATAAACCGGGCGACCTCAG
CCATCCCTTCCTGATTTTCCGCTTTCCAGCGTTCGGCACGCAGACGACGGGCTTCATTCTGCATGGTTGT
GCTTACCAGACCGGAGATATTGACATCATATATGCCTTGAGCAACTGATAGCTGTCGCTGTCAACTGTCA
CTGTAATACGCTGCTTCATAGCATACCTCTTTTTGACATACTTCGGGTATACATATCAGTATATATTCTT
ATACCGCAAAAATCAGCGCGCAAATACGCATACTGTTATCTGGCTTTTAGTAAGCCGGTACCCACTGGCC
GTCGTTTTACAACGTCGTGACTGGGAAAACCCTGGCGTTACCCAACTTAATCGCCTTGCAGCACATCCCC
CTTTCGCCAGCTGGCGTAATAGCGAAGAGGCCCGCACCGATCGCCCTTCCCAACAGTTGCGCAGCCTGAA
TGGCGAATGGCGCCTGATGCGGTATTTTCTCCTTACGCATCTGTGCGGTATTTCACACCGCATATGGTGC
ACTCTCAGTACAATCTGCTCTGATGCCGCATAGTTAAGCCAGCCCCGACACCCGCCAACACCCGCTGACG
CGCCCTGACGGGCTTGTCTGCTCCCGGCATCCGCTTACAGACAAGCTGTGACCGTCTCCGGGAGCTGCAT
GTGTCAGAGGTTTTCACCGTCATCACCGAAACGCGCGAGACGAAAGGGCCTCGTGATACGCCTATTTTTA
TAGGTTAATGTCATGATAATAATGGTTTCTTAGACGTCAGGTGGCACTTTTCGGGGAAATGTGCGCGGAA
CCCCTATTTGTTTATTTTTCTAAATACATTCAAATATGTATCCGCTCATGAGACAATAACCCTGATAAAT
GCTTCAATAATATTGAAAAAGGAAGAGTATGAGTATTCAACATTTCCGTGTCGCCCTTATTCCCTTTTTT
GCGGCATTTTGCCTTCCTGTTTTTGCTCACCCAGAAACGCTGGTGAAAGTAAAAGATGCTGAAGATCAGT
TGGGTGCACGAGTGGGTTACATCGAACTGGATCTCAACAGCGGTAAGATCCTTGAGAGTTTTCGCCCCGA
AGAACGTTTTCCAATGATGAGCACTTTTAAAGTTCTGCTATGTGGCGCGGTATTATCCCGTATTGACGCC
GGGCAAGAGCAACTCGGTCGCCGCATACACTATTCTCAGAATGACTTGGTTGAGTACTCACCAGTCACAG
AAAAGCATCTTACGGATGGCATGACAGTAAGAGAATTATGCAGTGCTGCCATAACCATGAGTGATAACAC
TGCGGCCAACTTACTTCTGACAACGATCGGAGGACCGAAGGAGCTAACCGCTTTTTTGCACAACATGGGG
GATCATGTAACTCGCCTTGATCGTTGGGAACCGGAGCTGAATGAAGCCATACCAAACGACGAGCGTGACA
CCACGATGCCTGTAGCAATGGCAACAACGTTGCGCAAACTATTAACTGGCGAACTACTTACTCTAGCTTC
CCGGCAACAATTAATAGACTGGATGGAGGCGGATAAAGTTGCAGGACCACTTCTGCGCTCGGCCCTTCCG
GCTGGCTGGTTTATTGCTGATAAATCTGGAGCCGGTGAGCGTGGGTCTCGCGGTATCATTGCAGCACTGG
GGCCAGATGGTAAGCCCTCCCGTATCGTAGTTATCTACACGACGGGGAGTCAGGCAACTATGGATGAACG
AAATAGACAGATCGCTGAGATAGGTGCCTCACTGATTAAGCATTGGTAACTGTCAGACCAAGTTTACTCA
TATATACTTTAGATTGATTTAAAACTTCATTTTTAATTTAAAAGGATCTAGGTGAAGATCCTTTTTGATA
ATCTCATGACCAAAATCCCTTAACGTGAGTTTTCGTTCCACTGAGCGTCAGACCCCGTAGAAAAGATCAA
AGGATCTTCTTGAGATCCTTTTTTTCTGCGCGTAATCTGCTGCTTGCAAACAAAAAAACCACCGCTACCA
GCGGTGGTTTGTTTGCCGGATCAAGAGCTACCAACTCTTTTTCCGAAGGTAACTGGCTTCAGCAGAGCGC
AGATACCAAATACTGTTCTTCTAGTGTAGCCGTAGTTAGGCCACCACTTCAAGAACTCTGTAGCACCGCC
TACATACCTCGCTCTGCTAATCCTGTTACCAGTGGCTGCTGCCAGTGGCGATAAGTCGTGTCTTACCGGG
TTGGACTCAAGACGATAGTTACCGGATAAGGCGCAGCGGTCGGGCTGAACGGGGGGTTCGTGCACACAGC
CCAGCTTGGAGCGAACGACCTACACCGAACTGAGATACCTACAGCGTGAGCTATGAGAAAGCGCCACGCT
TCCCGAAGGGAGAAAGGCGGACAGGTATCCGGTAAGCGGCAGGGTCGGAACAGGAGAGCGCACGAGGGAG
CTTCCAGGGGGAAACGCCTGGTATCTTTATAGTCCTGTCGGGTTTCGCCACCTCTGACTTGAGCGTCGAT
TTTTGTGATGCTCGTCAGGGGGGCGGAGCCTATGGAAAAACGCCAGCAACGCGGCCTTTTTACGGTTCCT
GGCCTTTTGCTGGCCTTTTGCTCACATGTTCTTTCCTGCGTTATCCCCTGATTCTGTGGATAACCGTATT
ACCGCCTTTGAGTGAGCTGATACCGCTCGCCGCAGCCGAACGACCGAGCGCAGCGAGTCAGTGAGCGAGG
AAGCGGAAGAGCGCCCAATACGCAAACCGCCTCTCCCCGCGCGTTGGCCGATTCATTAATGCAGCTGGCA
CGACAGGTTTCCCGACTGGAAAGCGGGCAGTGAGCGCAACGCAATTAATGTGAGTTAGCTCACTCATTAG
GCACCCCAGGCTTTACACTTTATGCTTCCGGCTCGTATGTTGTGTGGAATTGTGAGCGGATAACAATTTC
ACACAGGAAACAGCTATGACCATGATTACGCCAAGCTTGCATGCAGGCCTCTGCAGTCGACGGGCCCGGG
ATCCGTCGACCTGCAGACTGGCTGTGTATAAGGGAGCCTGACATTTATATTCCCCAGAACATCAGGTTAA
TGGCGTTTTTGATGTCATTTTCGCGGTGGCTGAGATCAGCCACTTCTTCCCCGATAACGGAGACCGGCAC
ACTGGCCATATCGGTGGTCATCATGCGCCAGCTTTCATCCCCGAT
